Addgene plasmid #190982: PM18033-PLS-KP3-C93A-C96A_rpoA-U
Purpose: Test the U-to-C editing activity of KP3:C93A/C96A on AtrpoA editing site, in human cells
Depositing lab: Bernard Gutmann. Depositing organization: EditForce, Inc. Publication: U-to-C RNA editing by synthetic PPR-DYW proteins in bacteria and human culture cells. Ichinose M, Kawabata M, Akaiwa Y, Shimajiri Y, Nakamura I, Tamai T, Nakamura T, Yagi Y, Gutmann B. Commun Biol. 2022 Sep 15;5(1):968. doi: 10.1038/s42003-022-03927-3. PubMed 36109586.
Backbone
  Vector backbone: PM18033
  Vector type: Mammalian Expression
Growth in bacteria
  Bacterial resistance: Ampicillin, 100 μg/mL
  Growth temperature: 37°C
  Growth strain: DH5alpha
  Copy number: High Copy
Gene/Insert
  Gene/Insert name: PLS-KP3
  Species: Synthetic
  Mutation: DYW-KP:C93A/C96A
  Promoter: CMV
  Tag / fusion protein: His (N terminal on insert)
  Cloning method: Ligation Independent Cloning
Terms and licenses: Academic/Nonprofit Terms; Industry Terms: Not Available to Industry
How to cite: PM18033-PLS-KP3-C93A-C96A_rpoA-U was a gift from Bernard Gutmann (Addgene plasmid # 190982 ; http://n2t.net/addgene:190982 ; RRID:Addgene_190982)
