[The description below was written by a language model from this plasmid's Addgene catalogue record and pLannotate feature annotations shown in this document.]
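Description:
PM18033-PLS-KP3-C93A-C96A_rpoA-U is a 5,063 nt mammalian expression plasmid built on the PM18033 backbone. It was made to test, in human cells, the U-to-C RNA editing activity of a mutant synthetic PPR-DYW protein on the Arabidopsis rpoA editing site. In bacteria it is maintained at high copy through a ColE1/pUC-type origin and selected with ampicillin via the β-lactamase gene and its own promoter. No mammalian selection marker is annotated, which is consistent with transient transfection use.

Expression is driven by the human cytomegalovirus immediate early enhancer and promoter. These are followed by a chimeric β-globin/immunoglobulin heavy chain intron, a standard element that improves mRNA processing and expression. A short match to a composite His-containing tag just downstream most likely corresponds to the N-terminal His tag recorded for the insert. The insert itself, PLS-KP3, is a synthetic designer pentatricopeptide repeat protein in which a PLS-type RNA-binding array is fused to a DYW-KP editing domain. It was not recognised by the automated annotation and presumably occupies the roughly 2 kb unannotated stretch between the tag and the SV40 polyadenylation region. That region is annotated on the reverse strand together with a small large T antigen fragment, as is typical of the bidirectional SV40 terminator segment.

This version carries C93A and C96A substitutions in the DYW-KP domain. The record does not state their intended effect, though a double cysteine-to-alanine change suggests a test of whether these residues are needed for activity. The "rpoA-U" suffix implies that the target site, with a U at the editing position, is carried on the same plasmid. Its exact location is not annotated.
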