Features (pLannotate 1.2.2; 9 found; start..end, strand, type, name):
    173..550     +  enhancer       CMV enhancer: human cytomegalovirus immediate early enhancer
    552..751     +  promoter       CMV promoter: human cytomegalovirus (CMV) immediate early promoter
    890..1022    +  intron         chimeric intron: chimera between introns from human β-globin and immunoglobulin heavy chain genes
   1088..1107    +  CDS            capTEV™ (fragment): composite tag for in vivo biotinylation, TEV protease cleavage, and 6xHis tagging
   3054..3135    -  polyA_signal   SV40 poly(A) signal: SV40 polyadenylation signal
   3162..3230    -  CDS            large T antigen (fragment): large T antigen from SV40 (simian virus 40)
   3272..3376    +  promoter       AmpR promoter: bla
   3377..4237    +  CDS            AmpR: β-lactamase; bla; confers resistance to ampicillin, carbenicillin, and related antibiotics
   4408..4996    +  rep_origin     ori: high-copy-number ColE1/pMB1/pBR322/pUC origin of replication
>Addgene plasmid #190982 | PM18033-PLS-KP3-C93A-C96A_rpoA-U | addgene full sequence | sequence record 375929 | Addgene NGS Result
AGATCTTCAATATTGGCCATTAGCCATATTATTCATTGGTTATATAGCATAAATCAATATTGGCTATTGG
CCATTGCATACGTTGTATCTATATCATAATATGTACATTTATATTGGCTCATGTCCAATATGACCGCCAT
GTTGTCTTAGAGTCATCCTCATCGTCGGACGGCATTGATTATTGACTAGTTATTAATAGTAATCAATTAC
GGGGTCATTAGTTCATAGCCCATATATGGAGTTCCGCGTTACATAACTTACGGTAAATGGCCCGCCTGGC
TGACCGCCCAACGACCCCCGCCCATTGACGTCAATAATGACGTATGTTCCCATAGTAACGCCAATAGGGA
CTTTCCATTGACGTCAATGGGTGGAGTATTTACGGTAAACTGCCCACTTGGCAGTACATCAAGTGTATCA
TATGCCAAGTCCGCCCCCTATTGACGTCAATGACGGTAAATGGCCCGCCTGGCATTATGCCCAGTACATG
ACCTTACGGGACTTTCCTACTTGGCAGTACATCTACGTATTAGTCATCGCTATTACCATGGTGATGCGGT
TTTGGCAGTACACCAATGGGCGTGGATAGCGGTTTGACTCACGGGGATTTCCAAGTCTCCACCCCATTGA
CGTCAATGGGAGTTTGTTTTGGCACCAAAATCAACGGGACTTTCCAAAATGTCGTAATAACCCCGCCCCG
TTGACGCAAATGGGCGGTAGGCGTGTACGGTGGGAGGTCTATATAAGCAGAGCTCGTTTAGTGAACCGTC
AGATCACTAGAAGCTTTATTGCGGTAGTTTATCACAGTTAAATTGCTAACGCAGTCAGTGCTTCTGACAC
AACAGTCTCGAACTTAAGCTGCAGAAGTTGGTCGTGAGGCACTGGGCAGGTAAGTATCAAGGTTACAAGA
CAGGTTTAAGGAGACCAATAGAAACTGGGCTTGTCGAGACAGAGATGACTCTTGCGTTTCTGATAGGCAC
CTATTGGTCTTACTGACATCCACTTTGCCTTTCTCTCCACAGGTGTCCACTCCCAGTTCAATTACACACG
CACCATGGCGCACCATCATCATCATCATTCTTCTGGTGAGAATCTTTATTTTCAGGGCGCCATGGGTAAT
TCTGTTGTCACATGGAATTCCATGATTAGGGGCTACGCTAGAAGCGGCCAGCCCGAGGAAGCTCTGAGCC
TCTTCTCCCAGATGAGAAGGAGCGGCATCAAGCCCGATAGCTATACCTTCCCCTTCGTGCTGAAGGCTTG
CGCTTCTCTGAGCAGCCTCGAGGAAGGAAAACAAATCCACGCCCACGTCATTAAATCCGGCTTCGAGTCC
GATGTCTACGTGCAGAGCTCCCTCATTGATATGTACGCCAAGTGCGGATCTCTGGAGGACGCCAGAAAAG
TGTTTGACGAGATGCCCGAGAGGAATGTCGTGAGCTGGAACGCTATGATCAGCGGCTATGCCCAGAATGG
ACAATCCGAAGAAGCTCTGGAGCTGTTTAGAGAGATGCAGAAAGAGGGCATCAAGCCTTCCGAGTTTACC
TTTTGCTCCGTGCTGAAGGCTTGCGCCTCTCTGGGATCTCTGGAGATGGGCAAGCAAATTCACGGCTATG
TGATCAAGTCCGGCTTTGAGTCCATCGTGTTCGTGGGAAACGCCCTCATTGACATGTATGCCAAGTGCGG
CTCTCTGGAGGATGCTAGAAAGGTCTTTGATGAGATGCCCGAAAGGACCGTTGTGAGCTGGACCGCCATG
ATCTCCGGATACGCCCAGAACGGACAGAGCGAGGAGGCCCTCGAGCTCTTCAGAGAGATGCAGAGGGAGG
GCGTGAAACCCGACGAAGTGACACTGCCTTCCGTGCTCTCCGCTTGCGCCAATCTGGGCGCTCTGGAGCA
AGGCAAACAGATCCATGCCTACGTCATCAAGAACGGCTTTGAATCCGATGTGTTTGTGGGCTCCGCTCTG
ATCGACATGTACGCTAAATGCGGCTCCATCGAGGAGGCTAGGAAAGTGTTCGATGAAATGCCCGAGAAAG
ACGTCGTTACTTGGAACGCCCTGATCAGCGGTTACGGCACCTGTGATGAGGGCCACAAAGCCCTGGCGTG
CTTCGAGGAAATGCTCGTGGCGGGGATCCAACCTAGCGACGCTACTTTCACCTGCCTTCTGGTTGCCTGT
AGTCATGAGGGCCTTGTCCACGAGGGCCGCAAGCACTTCGATAGCATGGCCGAACAACATGGCATAAAGC
CTCGCATCGAACATTATGGTTGCATGATCGATCTCCTGGGAAGAGCTGGGCACCTTGATGAAGCTGAGAA
AATGCTGCTCAGCTGTGAAGGGCAGTCCAATGTGGTGGGTCTGGGCAGCCTCCTGAACGCCTGTAAATCT
CACGGCGATATAGAGAGAGCCATGTGGTGTTTTGAATCTATCGTGCGGCTTGATCCTCAGTCTGCCTCCG
CCTACGTACTGATGGCCAATGCCTATGCGGACGCCGGCCGCTGGACTGACGTTGATAGAATCGAAACCCA
GAGGATGGTGGCTGGCGCAAATAAAAAGCCGGCTGTAGCTACCATTGAAGTGAACAAACAGGTGCATAGA
TTTTTGGTCGGAGAAAGGAGGGAGGACATTGCTCTGAAGGTGGAATCTACGAATGCACGACTGAAACAGG
AGGGGGGTCACGTCCCCCATACAAAACTTGTGTTGAAGCCCCTCTGTGAGAAGGAGAAGGAGGACGCGCT
CTGTGGACATGCAGAGAAGCTGGCACTGGCATTCGGACTGCTGAACACACCCAGTGGGACACCACTCGTG
GTTACCAAGAACTTGAGAATGGCCTCCGACGCCCACTCCTCAACAGAGATTATGTCAAGGTTGGAGCAGC
GCGACATTGTCGTCCGGGACGGGTACCGGGTACACCGATTTGCAGCTGGATGCTGCTCATGCAAGGGACG
GCCATAACTCGAGAAATAGAAGGAACATGTATTACACGTGCAAAATTTGAGAGCTAGCAGCGAGCAGACA
TGATAAGATACATTGATGTGTTTGGACAAACCACAACTAGAATGCAGTGAAAAAAATGCTTTATTTGTGA
AATTTGTGATGCTATTGCTTTATTTGTAACCATTATAAGCTGCAATAAACAAGTTAACAACAACAATTGC
ACTGGTTCATTTTATGTTTCAGGTTCAGGGGGAGGTGTGGGAGGTTTTTTAAAGCAAGTAAAACCTCTAC
AAATGTGGTAAAATCGATAAGGATCCAGGTGGCACTTTTCGGGGAAATGTGCGCGGAACCCCTATTTGTT
TATTTTTCTAAATACATTCAAATATGTATCCGCTCATGAGACAATAACCCTGATAAATGCTTCAATAATA
TTGAAAAAGGAAGAGTATGAGTATTCAACATTTCCGTGTCGCCCTTATTCCCTTTTTTGCGGCATTTTGC
CTTCCTGTTTTTGCTCACCCAGAAACGCTGGTGAAAGTAAAAGATGCTGAAGATCAGTTGGGTGCACGAG
TGGGTTACATCGAACTGGATCTCAACAGCGGTAAGATCCTTGAGAGTTTTCGCCCCGAAGAACGTTTTCC
AATGATGAGCACTTTTAAAGTTCTGCTATGTGGCGCGGTATTATCCCGTATTGACGCCGGGCAAGAGCAA
CTCGGTCGCCGCATACACTATTCTCAGAATGACTTGGTTGAGTACTCACCAGTCACAGAAAAGCATCTTA
CGGATGGCATGACAGTAAGAGAATTATGCAGTGCTGCCATAACCATGAGTGATAACACTGCGGCCAACTT
ACTTCTGACAACGATCGGAGGACCGAAGGAGCTAACCGCTTTTTTGCACAACATGGGGGATCATGTAACT
CGCCTTGATCGTTGGGAACCGGAGCTGAATGAAGCCATACCAAACGACGAGCGTGACACCACGATGCCTG
TAGCAATGGCAACAACGTTGCGCAAACTATTAACTGGCGAACTACTTACTCTAGCTTCCCGGCAACAATT
AATAGACTGGATGGAGGCGGATAAAGTTGCAGGACCACTTCTGCGCTCGGCCCTTCCGGCTGGCTGGTTT
ATTGCTGATAAATCTGGAGCCGGTGAGCGTGGGTCTCGCGGTATCATTGCAGCACTGGGGCCAGATGGTA
AGCCCTCCCGTATCGTAGTTATCTACACGACGGGGAGTCAGGCAACTATGGATGAACGAAATAGACAGAT
CGCTGAGATAGGTGCCTCACTGATTAAGCATTGGTAACTGTCAGACCAAGTTTACTCATATATACTTTAG
ATTGATTTAAAACTTCATTTTTAATTTAAAAGGATCTAGGTGAAGATCCTTTTTGATAATCTCATGACCA
AAATCCCTTAACGTGAGTTTTCGTTCCACTGAGCGTCAGACCCCGTAGAAAAGATCAAAGGATCTTCTTG
AGATCCTTTTTTTCTGCGCGTAATCTGCTGCTTGCAAACAAAAAAACCACCGCTACCAGCGGTGGTTTGT
TTGCCGGATCAAGAGCTACCAACTCTTTTTCCGAAGGTAACTGGCTTCAGCAGAGCGCAGATACCAAATA
CTGTTCTTCTAGTGTAGCCGTAGTTAGGCCACCACTTCAAGAACTCTGTAGCACCGCCTACATACCTCGC
TCTGCTAATCCTGTTACCAGTGGCTGCTGCCAGTGGCGATAAGTCGTGTCTTACCGGGTTGGACTCAAGA
CGATAGTTACCGGATAAGGCGCAGCGGTCGGGCTGAACGGGGGGTTCGTGCACACAGCCCAGCTTGGAGC
GAACGACCTACACCGAACTGAGATACCTACAGCGTGAGCTATGAGAAAGCGCCACGCTTCCCGAAGGGAG
AAAGGCGGACAGGTATCCGGTAAGCGGCAGGGTCGGAACAGGAGAGCGCACGAGGGAGCTTCCAGGGGGA
AACGCCTGGTATCTTTATAGTCCTGTCGGGTTTCGCCACCTCTGACTTGAGCGTCGATTTTTGTGATGCT
CGTCAGGGGGGCGGAGCCTATGGAAAAACGCCAGCAACGCGGCCTTTTTACGGTTCCTGGCCTTTTGCTG
GCCTTTTGCTCACATGGCTCGAC
